Addgene plasmid #112384: pARNTL-donor
Purpose: CRISPR donor plasmid to tag human transcription factor ARNTL with GFP
Depositing lab: Kevin White.
Backbone
  Vector backbone: pUC19
  Vector type: CRISPR
Growth in bacteria
  Bacterial resistance: Ampicillin, 100 μg/mL
  Growth temperature: 37°C
  Growth strain: DH5alpha
  Copy number: High Copy
Gene/Insert
  Gene/Insert name: ARNTL homology arms flanking EGFP-IRES-Neo cassette
  Species: H. sapiens (human)
  Entrez Gene: BMAL1 (a.k.a. ARNTL, ARNTL1, BMAL1c, JAP3, MOP3, PASD3, TIC, bHLHe5)
  Cloning method: Gibson Cloning
  Sequencing primers: 5′ M13pUC-fwd; 3′ M13pUC-rev
Terms and licenses: Academic/Nonprofit Terms; Industry Terms: Not Available to Industry
Depositor comments: Cloning source: SK-N-SH_RA. Use with plasmid pARNTL.1.0-gDNA.
How to cite: pARNTL-donor was a gift from Kevin White (Addgene plasmid # 112384 ; http://n2t.net/addgene:112384 ; RRID:Addgene_112384)
