[The description below was written by a language model from this plasmid's Addgene catalogue record and pLannotate feature annotations shown in this document.]
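Description:
pARNTL-donor is a homology-directed repair template built on the high-copy pUC19 backbone, designed for CRISPR-mediated tagging of the endogenous human transcription factor ARNTL (BMAL1), a core circadian clock activator, with GFP. In bacteria it replicates from the ColE1/pUC origin and is selected with ampicillin through the β-lactamase gene. Remnants of the pUC lac promoter/operator, lacZα and the multiple cloning site flank the insert, which was assembled by Gibson cloning. The record gives SK-N-SH_RA as the cloning source.

The payload consists of ARNTL homology arms surrounding an EGFP-IRES-Neo cassette. In the feature table, two ARNTL coding fragments appear upstream of the cassette, presumably exons within the 5′ arm (one was matched by the annotator to a mole rat orthologue, reflecting sequence conservation rather than a non-human source). The second fragment ends just before the tag region, consistent with a fusion at the C-terminal end of the protein, although the record does not state this explicitly. Between ARNTL and EGFP the annotation detects a short fragment resembling part of a TEV-cleavage/6xHis composite tag and an S-tag, suggesting a linker with affinity and epitope handles. Downstream, an EMCV IRES drives translation of the Tn5 aminoglycoside phosphotransferase from the same transcript. No separate mammalian promoter is annotated, so expression of both EGFP and G418 resistance would depend on integration at the ARNTL locus, which favours selection of correctly targeted cells. The unannotated sequence after NeoR presumably holds the 3′ arm.

The donor is meant to be used together with its companion guide RNA plasmid, pARNTL.1.0-gDNA, to produce cell lines expressing GFP-tagged ARNTL from its native locus.
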