Features (pLannotate 1.2.2; 18 found; start..end, strand, type, name):
     58..74      -  protein_bind   lac operator: The lac repressor binds to the lac operator to inhibit transcription in E. coli. This inhibition can be relieved by adding lactose or isopropyl-β-D-thiogalactopyranoside (IPTG). lac repressor encoded by lacI
     82..112     -  promoter       lac promoter: promoter for the E. coli lac operon
    127..148     -  protein_bind   CAP binding site: CAP binding activates transcription in the presence of cAMP. E. coli catabolite activator protein
    161..253     -  CDS            lacI (fragment): lac repressor; lacI; The lac repressor binds to the lac operator to inhibit transcription in E. coli. This inhibition can be relieved by adding lactose or isopropyl-β-D-thiogalactopyranoside (IPTG).
    436..1024    -  rep_origin     ori: high-copy-number ColE1/pMB1/pBR322/pUC origin of replication
   1195..2055    -  CDS            AmpR: β-lactamase; bla; confers resistance to ampicillin, carbenicillin, and related antibiotics
   2056..2160    -  promoter       AmpR promoter: bla
   2255..2290    +  CDS            rop (fragment): Rop protein, which maintains plasmids at low copy number; rop
   2392..2491    +  misc_feature   bom (fragment): basis of mobility region from pBR322
   2497..2654    -  CDS            lacZα (fragment): LacZα fragment of β-galactosidase; lacZ fragment
   2796..2918    +  CDS            Arntl (fragment): BMAL1_NANGA - Also known as BMAL1, MOP3 From Nannospalax galili (Northern Israeli blind subterranean mole rat) (Spalax galili).
   3702..3860    +  CDS            ARNTL (fragment): BMAL1_HUMAN - Also known as BHLHE5, BMAL1, MOP3, PASD3. Experimental evidence at protein level: Swiss-Prot protein existence level 1. Transcriptional activator which forms a core component of the circadian clock. The circadian clock, an internal time-keeping system, regulates various physiological processes through the generation of approximately 24 hour circadian rhythms in gene expression, which are translated into rhythms in metabolism and behavior. It is derived from the Latin roots 'circa' (about) and 'diem' (day) and acts as an important regulator of a wide array of physiological functio
   3881..3901    +  CDS            capTEV™ (fragment): composite tag for in vivo biotinylation, TEV protease cleavage, and 6xHis tagging
   3915..3959    +  CDS            S-Tag: affinity and epitope tag derived from pancreatic ribonuclease A
   4050..4769    +  CDS            EGFP: the original enhanced GFP (Yang et al., 1996) mammalian codon-optimized
   4807..5392    +  misc_feature   IRES2: internal ribosome entry site (IRES) of the encephalomyocarditis virus (EMCV)
   5474..6277    +  CDS            NeoR/KanR: aminoglycoside phosphotransferase from Tn5; aph(3')-II (or nptII); confers resistance to neomycin, kanamycin, and G418 (Geneticin®)
   7110..21      +  misc_feature   MCS (fragment) (across the origin): pUC18/19 multiple cloning site
>Addgene plasmid #112384 | pARNTL-donor | depositor full sequence | sequence record 211775 | Full Sequence
GACCTGCAGGCATGCAAGCTTGGCGTAATCATGGTCATAGCTGTTTCCTGTGTGAAATTGTTATCCGCTC
ACAATTCCACACAACATACGAGCCGGAAGCATAAAGTGTAAAGCCTGGGGTGCCTAATGAGTGAGCTAAC
TCACATTAATTGCGTTGCGCTCACTGCCCGCTTTCCAGTCGGGAAACCTGTCGTGCCAGCTGCATTAATG
AATCGGCCAACGCGCGGGGAGAGGCGGTTTGCGTATTGGGCGCTCTTCCGCTTCCTCGCTCACTGACTCG
CTGCGCTCGGTCGTTCGGCTGCGGCGAGCGGTATCAGCTCACTCAAAGGCGGTAATACGGTTATCCACAG
AATCAGGGGATAACGCAGGAAAGAACATGTGAGCAAAAGGCCAGCAAAAGGCCAGGAACCGTAAAAAGGC
CGCGTTGCTGGCGTTTTTCCATAGGCTCCGCCCCCCTGACGAGCATCACAAAAATCGACGCTCAAGTCAG
AGGTGGCGAAACCCGACAGGACTATAAAGATACCAGGCGTTTCCCCCTGGAAGCTCCCTCGTGCGCTCTC
CTGTTCCGACCCTGCCGCTTACCGGATACCTGTCCGCCTTTCTCCCTTCGGGAAGCGTGGCGCTTTCTCA
TAGCTCACGCTGTAGGTATCTCAGTTCGGTGTAGGTCGTTCGCTCCAAGCTGGGCTGTGTGCACGAACCC
CCCGTTCAGCCCGACCGCTGCGCCTTATCCGGTAACTATCGTCTTGAGTCCAACCCGGTAAGACACGACT
TATCGCCACTGGCAGCAGCCACTGGTAACAGGATTAGCAGAGCGAGGTATGTAGGCGGTGCTACAGAGTT
CTTGAAGTGGTGGCCTAACTACGGCTACACTAGAAGGACAGTATTTGGTATCTGCGCTCTGCTGAAGCCA
GTTACCTTCGGAAAAAGAGTTGGTAGCTCTTGATCCGGCAAACAAACCACCGCTGGTAGCGGTGGTTTTT
TTGTTTGCAAGCAGCAGATTACGCGCAGAAAAAAAGGATCTCAAGAAGATCCTTTGATCTTTTCTACGGG
GTCTGACGCTCAGTGGAACGAAAACTCACGTTAAGGGATTTTGGTCATGAGATTATCAAAAAGGATCTTC
ACCTAGATCCTTTTAAATTAAAAATGAAGTTTTAAATCAATCTAAAGTATATATGAGTAAACTTGGTCTG
ACAGTTACCAATGCTTAATCAGTGAGGCACCTATCTCAGCGATCTGTCTATTTCGTTCATCCATAGTTGC
CTGACTCCCCGTCGTGTAGATAACTACGATACGGGAGGGCTTACCATCTGGCCCCAGTGCTGCAATGATA
CCGCGAGACCCACGCTCACCGGCTCCAGATTTATCAGCAATAAACCAGCCAGCCGGAAGGGCCGAGCGCA
GAAGTGGTCCTGCAACTTTATCCGCCTCCATCCAGTCTATTAATTGTTGCCGGGAAGCTAGAGTAAGTAG
TTCGCCAGTTAATAGTTTGCGCAACGTTGTTGCCATTGCTACAGGCATCGTGGTGTCACGCTCGTCGTTT
GGTATGGCTTCATTCAGCTCCGGTTCCCAACGATCAAGGCGAGTTACATGATCCCCCATGTTGTGCAAAA
AAGCGGTTAGCTCCTTCGGTCCTCCGATCGTTGTCAGAAGTAAGTTGGCCGCAGTGTTATCACTCATGGT
TATGGCAGCACTGCATAATTCTCTTACTGTCATGCCATCCGTAAGATGCTTTTCTGTGACTGGTGAGTAC
TCAACCAAGTCATTCTGAGAATAGTGTATGCGGCGACCGAGTTGCTCTTGCCCGGCGTCAATACGGGATA
ATACCGCGCCACATAGCAGAACTTTAAAAGTGCTCATCATTGGAAAACGTTCTTCGGGGCGAAAACTCTC
AAGGATCTTACCGCTGTTGAGATCCAGTTCGATGTAACCCACTCGTGCACCCAACTGATCTTCAGCATCT
TTTACTTTCACCAGCGTTTCTGGGTGAGCAAAAACAGGAAGGCAAAATGCCGCAAAAAAGGGAATAAGGG
CGACACGGAAATGTTGAATACTCATACTCTTCCTTTTTCAATATTATTGAAGCATTTATCAGGGTTATTG
TCTCATGAGCGGATACATATTTGAATGTATTTAGAAAAATAAACAAATAGGGGTTCCGCGCACATTTCCC
CGAAAAGTGCCACCTGACGTCTAAGAAACCATTATTATCATGACATTAACCTATAAAAATAGGCGTATCA
CGAGGCCCTTTCGTCTCGCGCGTTTCGGTGATGACGGTGAAAACCTCTGACACATGCAGCTCCCGGAGAC
GGTCACAGCTTGTCTGTAAGCGGATGCCGGGAGCAGACAAGCCCGTCAGGGCGCGTCAGCGGGTGTTGGC
GGGTGTCGGGGCTGGCTTAACTATGCGGCATCAGAGCAGATTGTACTGAGAGTGCACCATATGCGGTGTG
AAATACCGCACAGATGCGTAAGGAGAAAATACCGCATCAGGCGCCATTCGCCATTCAGGCTGCGCAACTG
TTGGGAAGGGCGATCGGTGCGGGCCTCTTCGCTATTACGCCAGCTGGCGAAAGGGGGATGTGCTGCAAGG
CGATTAAGTTGGGTAACGCCAGGGTTTTCCCAGTCACGACGTTGTAAAACGACGGCCAGTGAATTCGAGC
TCGGTACCCGAAATCATCCAATAGAAAACTGAAGCCATTTGAAGCTTCTCCCCACCCCACCCCATGCTTC
ATTTTCCTTTTGGCATTGCTCATAATACTGATTCAAACTTCACACTTCCCTCCTTTTGTTTGTAGATTTT
AAATGGAGGGACTCCAGACATTCCTTCCAGTGGCCTACTATCAGGCCAGGCTCAGGAGAACCCAGGTTAT
CCATATTCTGATAGTTCTTCTATTCTTGGTAAGTGGCATCATTATTCGTTTCCATTGCAATGAGCTTGCA
AAACATCTTACATAAAGTCAATTTTAAGAACTGAACTGTGTGAAACAAGCTAATCCTAGATAAATTTGAT
AGGAACAGAATAAAAGTTTAAAATTTGTTTAAATCTCTAAAAAGTTGACCAGTATTTGAGTTTTGGTGGA
GGTCCAAGTTTGTGCCTGGAACTCAAGAGGAGGCTACAGCTACCTAGACATAGGCTTTCTCCCATGTGGG
GCATAATCTCTTCAGAGAGAGAAGGCTAATGAAGGTTCAGAGATAATGCCTAGAAGGGTGATTAGTAAGC
ATATCAGAAGGTATTAAAAGTCATTAAGTGAAAAGAGTTTGCTTTTCCCATCACATCCATCTTTTTCTCC
CCTGGGCTTTCTAGATCTGTTTTTTTCCTAAACTCTCCCTTCCTATTTGCCTTTCTTTTTGTAACTCCTC
TTAACTGGTTACATCAGATTATTAAAATAAGCTTGACTCAAATATTTTTAACATTTACTAAATTTTAAGC
GCTTTGTACTTATTTCTAAAATGATCATTTGATTCCTTAGAGCTGTCTCTTCACAACGTAACCCCACTTA
TTTCTTACGTATTTTTAAAAAATTGGTTCTTTCCTCTAAAAAACAGCGATATAAAAAAAGATAGCCATGC
AGCCCAAAAAGCAGCATCTCACCCTACCATTAAATGTAACTTTCTTATTAAAAATGTGCTTAGGAATTGC
TTACTTAATCTGAAGATGCTTTAAAAAAGAAATCACTGACCAGTCTTTATCTCCTCCCACAGGTGAGAAC
CCCCACATAGGTATAGACATGATTGACAACGACCAAGGATCAAGTAGTCCCAGTAATGATGAGGCAGCAA
TGGCTGTCATCATGAGCCTCTTGGAAGCAGATGCTGGACTGGGTGGCCCTGTTGACTTTAGTGACTTGCC
ATGGCCGCTGGGGATTCCAACTACTGCAAGCGAGAATCTTTATTTTCAGGGCGCCGCCAAATTCAAAGAA
ACCGCTGCTGCTAAATTCGAACGCCAGCACATGGACAGCGGAGGTGGAGGTTCGAGCGGTCCCTCGGGTT
CGTCGAGCCTGGAAGTTCTGTTCCAGGGGCCCCTGTCGTCGAGCGGTCCCTCGGGTTCGATGGTGAGCAA
AGGCGAGGAGCTGTTCACCGGGGTGGTGCCCATCCTGGTCGAGCTGGACGGCGACGTAAACGGCCACAAG
TTCAGCGTGTCCGGCGAGGGCGAGGGCGATGCCACCTACGGCAAGCTGACCCTGAAGTTCATCTGCACCA
CCGGCAAGCTGCCCGTGCCCTGGCCCACCCTCGTGACCACCCTGACCTACGGCGTGCAGTGCTTCAGCCG
CTACCCCGACCACATGAAGCAGCACGACTTCTTCAAGTCCGCCATGCCCGAAGGCTACGTCCAGGAGCGC
ACCATCTTCTTCAAGGACGACGGCAACTACAAGACCCGCGCCGAGGTGAAGTTCGAGGGCGACACCCTGG
TGAACCGCATCGAGCTGAAGGGCATCGACTTCAAGGAGGACGGCAACATCCTGGGGCACAAGCTGGAGTA
CAACTACAACAGCCACAACGTCTATATCATGGCCGACAAGCAGAAGAACGGCATCAAGGTGAACTTCAAG
ATCCGCCACAACATCGAGGACGGCAGCGTGCAGCTCGCCGACCACTACCAGCAGAACACCCCCATCGGCG
ACGGCCCCGTGCTGCTGCCCGACAACCACTACCTGAGCACCCAGTCCGCCCTGAGCAAAGACCCCAACGA
GAAGCGCGATCACATGGTCCTTAAGGAGTTCGTGACCGCCGCCGGGATCACTCTCGGCATGGACGAGCTG
TACAAGTAATGATCTAGAGTCGAGTTAATTAAGAATTCCGCCCCCCCCCCTCTCCCTCCCCCCCCCTAAC
GTTACTGGCCGAAGCCGCTTGGAATAAGGCCGGTGTGCGTTTGTCTATATGTTATTTTCCACCATATTGC
CGTCTTTTGGCAATGTGAGGGCCCGGAAACCTGGCCCTGTCTTCTTGACGAGCATTCCTAGGGGTCTTTC
CCCTCTCGCCAAAGGAATGCAGGGTCTGTTGAATGTCGTGAAGGAAGCAGTTCCTCTGGAAGCTTCTTGA
AGACAAACAACGTCTGTAGCGACCCTTTGCAGGCAGCGGAACCCCCCACCTGGCGACAGGTGCCTCTGCG
GCCAAAAGCCACGTGTATAAGATACACCTGCAAAGGCGGCACAACCCCAGTGCCACGTTGTGAGTTGGAT
AGTTGTGGAAAGAGTCAAATGGCTCTCCTCAAGCGTATTCAACAAGGGGCTGAAGGATGCCCAGAAGGTA
CCCCATTGTATGGGATCTGATCTGGGGCCTCGGTGCACATGCTTTACATGTGTTTAGTCGAGGTTAAAAA
AACGTCTAGGCCCCCCGAACCACGGGGACGTGGTTTTCCTTTGAAAAACACGATGATAATATGGCCACAA
CCTGTTACATTGCACAAGATAAAAATATATCATCACGAACAGTAAAACTGTCTGCTTACATAAACAGTAA
TACAAGGGGTGTTATGGGATCGGCCATTGAACAAGATGGATTGCACGCAGGTTCTCCGGCCGCTTGGGTG
GAGAGGCTATTCGGCTATGACTGGGCACAACAGACAATCGGCTGCTCTGATGCCGCCGTGTTCCGGCTGT
CAGCGCAGGGGCGCCCGGTTCTTTTTGTCAAGACCGACCTGTCCGGTGCCCTGAATGAACTGCAGGACGA
GGCAGCGCGGCTATCGTGGCTGGCCACGACGGGCGTTCCTTGCGCAGCTGTGCTCGACGTTGTCACTGAA
GCGGGAAGGGACTGGCTGCTATTGGGCGAAGTGCCGGGGCAGGATCTCCTGTCATCTCACCTTGCTCCTG
CCGAGAAAGTATCCATCATGGCTGATGCAATGCGGCGGCTGCATACGCTTGATCCGGCTACCTGCCCATT
CGACCACCAAGCGAAACATCGCATCGAGCGAGCACGTACTCGGATGGAAGCCGGTCTTGTCGATCAGGAT
GATCTGGACGAAGAGCATCAGGGGCTCGCGCCAGCCGAACTGTTCGCCAGGCTCAAGGCGCGCATGCCCG
ACGGCGAGGATCTCGTCGTGACCCATGGCGATGCCTGCTTGCCGAATATCATGGTGGAAAATGGCCGCTT
TTCTGGATTCATCGACTGTGGCCGGCTGGGTGTGGCGGACCGCTATCAGGACATAGCGTTGGCTACCCGT
GATATTGCTGAAGAGCTTGGCGGCGAATGGGCTGACCGCTTCCTCGTGCTTTACGGTATCGCCGCTCCCG
ATTCGCAGCGCATCGCCTTCTATCGCCTTCTTGACGAGTTCTTCTGAGTCACACTACATGTTGCTTTGGC
AACAGCTATAGTATCAAAGTGCATTACTGGTGGAGTTTTACAGTCTGTGAAGCTTACTGGATAAGGAGAG
AATAGCTTTTATGTACTGACTTCATAAAAGCCATCTCAGAGCCATTGATACAAGTCAATCTTACTATATG
TAACTTCAGACAAAGTGGAACTAAGCCTGCTCCAGTGTTTCCTCATCATTGATTATTGGGCTAGCTGTGG
ATAGCTTGCATTAATTGTATATTTTGGATTCTGTTTGTGTTGAATTTTTTAATCATTGTGCACAGAAGCA
TCATTGGTAGCTTTTATATGCAAATGGTCATTTCAGATGTATGGTGTTTTTACACTACAAAGAAGTCCCC
CATGTGGATATTTCTTATACTAATTGTATCATAAAGCCGTTTATTCTTCCTTGTAAGAATCCTTTACTAT
AAATATGGGTTAAAGTATAATGTACTAGACAGTTAAATATTTTTAATAAATGTTTCCCTTGTTCTATAAA
TACTGTTCACATTTCAAATAATTAGAAAAAAAATCCTACGTGTTGCAGGGCTGGATTATAAGTTTCTACA
GTGGGTGTTCAAGGATGATCTACGCCAGTAGCATTTGTGGTGCTTTTCTGGCCTTCATAACGATTCTGGG
CTTGCATAATTTCCCCATGCTACTAGCTTAGCTGTGTTGTTAAAATAGTTCATTTATAAATTGTTGCAAT
TTTAATTTATGTGAGAACAAAGATGTTACTGCTTATCCACAAACATCGAATCCTCTGAAATTATAAATTC
AAGATTATATTTAACAAATTGGCTTCTCTAATGCTGCACC
