Features (pLannotate 1.2.2; 18 found; start..end, strand, type, name):
     58..74      -  protein_bind   lac operator: The lac repressor binds to the lac operator to inhibit transcription in E. coli. This inhibition can be relieved by adding lactose or isopropyl-β-D-thiogalactopyranoside (IPTG). lac repressor encoded by lacI
     82..112     -  promoter       lac promoter: promoter for the E. coli lac operon
    127..148     -  protein_bind   CAP binding site: CAP binding activates transcription in the presence of cAMP. E. coli catabolite activator protein
    161..253     -  CDS            lacI (fragment): lac repressor; lacI; The lac repressor binds to the lac operator to inhibit transcription in E. coli. This inhibition can be relieved by adding lactose or isopropyl-β-D-thiogalactopyranoside (IPTG).
    436..1024    -  rep_origin     ori: high-copy-number ColE1/pMB1/pBR322/pUC origin of replication
   1195..2055    -  CDS            AmpR: β-lactamase; bla; confers resistance to ampicillin, carbenicillin, and related antibiotics
   2056..2160    -  promoter       AmpR promoter: bla
   2255..2290    +  CDS            rop (fragment): Rop protein, which maintains plasmids at low copy number; rop
   2392..2491    +  misc_feature   bom (fragment): basis of mobility region from pBR322
   2497..2654    -  CDS            lacZα (fragment): LacZα fragment of β-galactosidase; lacZ fragment
   2796..2918    +  CDS            Arntl (fragment): BMAL1_NANGA - Also known as BMAL1, MOP3 From Nannospalax galili (Northern Israeli blind subterranean mole rat) (Spalax galili).
   3702..3860    +  CDS            ARNTL (fragment): BMAL1_HUMAN - Also known as BHLHE5, BMAL1, MOP3, PASD3. Experimental evidence at protein level: Swiss-Prot protein existence level 1. Transcriptional activator which forms a core component of the circadian clock. The circadian clock, an internal time-keeping system, regulates various physiological processes through the generation of approximately 24 hour circadian rhythms in gene expression, which are translated into rhythms in metabolism and behavior. It is derived from the Latin roots 'circa' (about) and 'diem' (day) and acts as an important regulator of a wide array of physiological functio
   3881..3901    +  CDS            capTEV™ (fragment): composite tag for in vivo biotinylation, TEV protease cleavage, and 6xHis tagging
   3915..3959    +  CDS            S-Tag: affinity and epitope tag derived from pancreatic ribonuclease A
   4050..4769    +  CDS            EGFP: the original enhanced GFP (Yang et al., 1996) mammalian codon-optimized
   4807..5392    +  misc_feature   IRES2: internal ribosome entry site (IRES) of the encephalomyocarditis virus (EMCV)
   5474..6277    +  CDS            NeoR/KanR: aminoglycoside phosphotransferase from Tn5; aph(3')-II (or nptII); confers resistance to neomycin, kanamycin, and G418 (Geneticin®)
   7110..21      +  misc_feature   MCS (fragment) (across the origin): pUC18/19 multiple cloning site
>Addgene plasmid #112384 | pARNTL-donor | addgene full sequence | sequence record 229842 | Addgene NGS Result
GACCTGCAGGCATGCAAGCTTGGCGTAATCATGGTCATAGCTGTTTCCTGTGTGAAATTGTTATCCGCTC
ACAATTCCACACAACATACGAGCCGGAAGCATAAAGTGTAAAGCCTGGGGTGCCTAATGAGTGAGCTAAC
TCACATTAATTGCGTTGCGCTCACTGCCCGCTTTCCAGTCGGGAAACCTGTCGTGCCAGCTGCATTAATG
AATCGGCCAACGCGCGGGGAGAGGCGGTTTGCGTATTGGGCGCTCTTCCGCTTCCTCGCTCACTGACTCG
CTGCGCTCGGTCGTTCGGCTGCGGCGAGCGGTATCAGCTCACTCAAAGGCGGTAATACGGTTATCCACAG
AATCAGGGGATAACGCAGGAAAGAACATGTGAGCAAAAGGCCAGCAAAAGGCCAGGAACCGTAAAAAGGC
CGCGTTGCTGGCGTTTTTCCATAGGCTCCGCCCCCCTGACGAGCATCACAAAAATCGACGCTCAAGTCAG
AGGTGGCGAAACCCGACAGGACTATAAAGATACCAGGCGTTTCCCCCTGGAAGCTCCCTCGTGCGCTCTC
CTGTTCCGACCCTGCCGCTTACCGGATACCTGTCCGCCTTTCTCCCTTCGGGAAGCGTGGCGCTTTCTCA
TAGCTCACGCTGTAGGTATCTCAGTTCGGTGTAGGTCGTTCGCTCCAAGCTGGGCTGTGTGCACGAACCC
CCCGTTCAGCCCGACCGCTGCGCCTTATCCGGTAACTATCGTCTTGAGTCCAACCCGGTAAGACACGACT
TATCGCCACTGGCAGCAGCCACTGGTAACAGGATTAGCAGAGCGAGGTATGTAGGCGGTGCTACAGAGTT
CTTGAAGTGGTGGCCTAACTACGGCTACACTAGAAGAACAGTATTTGGTATCTGCGCTCTGCTGAAGCCA
GTTACCTTCGGAAAAAGAGTTGGTAGCTCTTGATCCGGCAAACAAACCACCGCTGGTAGCGGTGGTTTTT
TTGTTTGCAAGCAGCAGATTACGCGCAGAAAAAAAGGATCTCAAGAAGATCCTTTGATCTTTTCTACGGG
GTCTGACGCTCAGTGGAACGAAAACTCACGTTAAGGGATTTTGGTCATGAGATTATCAAAAAGGATCTTC
ACCTAGATCCTTTTAAATTAAAAATGAAGTTTTAAATCAATCTAAAGTATATATGAGTAAACTTGGTCTG
ACAGTTACCAATGCTTAATCAGTGAGGCACCTATCTCAGCGATCTGTCTATTTCGTTCATCCATAGTTGC
CTGACTCCCCGTCGTGTAGATAACTACGATACGGGAGGGCTTACCATCTGGCCCCAGTGCTGCAATGATA
CCGCGAGACCCACGCTCACCGGCTCCAGATTTATCAGCAATAAACCAGCCAGCCGGAAGGGCCGAGCGCA
GAAGTGGTCCTGCAACTTTATCCGCCTCCATCCAGTCTATTAATTGTTGCCGGGAAGCTAGAGTAAGTAG
TTCGCCAGTTAATAGTTTGCGCAACGTTGTTGCCATTGCTACAGGCATCGTGGTGTCACGCTCGTCGTTT
GGTATGGCTTCATTCAGCTCCGGTTCCCAACGATCAAGGCGAGTTACATGATCCCCCATGTTGTGCAAAA
AAGCGGTTAGCTCCTTCGGTCCTCCGATCGTTGTCAGAAGTAAGTTGGCCGCAGTGTTATCACTCATGGT
TATGGCAGCACTGCATAATTCTCTTACTGTCATGCCATCCGTAAGATGCTTTTCTGTGACTGGTGAGTAC
TCAACCAAGTCATTCTGAGAATAGTGTATGCGGCGACCGAGTTGCTCTTGCCCGGCGTCAATACGGGATA
ATACCGCGCCACATAGCAGAACTTTAAAAGTGCTCATCATTGGAAAACGTTCTTCGGGGCGAAAACTCTC
AAGGATCTTACCGCTGTTGAGATCCAGTTCGATGTAACCCACTCGTGCACCCAACTGATCTTCAGCATCT
TTTACTTTCACCAGCGTTTCTGGGTGAGCAAAAACAGGAAGGCAAAATGCCGCAAAAAAGGGAATAAGGG
CGACACGGAAATGTTGAATACTCATACTCTTCCTTTTTCAATATTATTGAAGCATTTATCAGGGTTATTG
TCTCATGAGCGGATACATATTTGAATGTATTTAGAAAAATAAACAAATAGGGGTTCCGCGCACATTTCCC
CGAAAAGTGCCACCTGACGTCTAAGAAACCATTATTATCATGACATTAACCTATAAAAATAGGCGTATCA
CGAGGCCCTTTCGTCTCGCGCGTTTCGGTGATGACGGTGAAAACCTCTGACACATGCAGCTCCCGGAGAC
GGTCACAGCTTGTCTGTAAGCGGATGCCGGGAGCAGACAAGCCCGTCAGGGCGCGTCAGCGGGTGTTGGC
GGGTGTCGGGGCTGGCTTAACTATGCGGCATCAGAGCAGATTGTACTGAGAGTGCACCATATGCGGTGTG
AAATACCGCACAGATGCGTAAGGAGAAAATACCGCATCAGGCGCCATTCGCCATTCAGGCTGCGCAACTG
TTGGGAAGGGCGATCGGTGCGGGCCTCTTCGCTATTACGCCAGCTGGCGAAAGGGGGATGTGCTGCAAGG
CGATTAAGTTGGGTAACGCCAGGGTTTTCCCAGTCACGACGTTGTAAAACGACGGCCAGTGAATTCGAGC
TCGGTACCCGAAATCATCCAATAGAAAACTGAAGCCATTTGAAGCTTCTCCCCACCCCACCCCATGCTTC
ATTTTCCTTTTGGCATTGCTCATAATACTGATTCAAACTTCACACTTCCCTCCTTTTGTTTGTAGATTTT
AAATGGAGGGACTCCAGACATTCCTTCCAGTGGCCTACTATCAGGCCAGGCTCAGGAGAACCCAGGTTAT
CCATATTCTGATAGTTCTTCTATTCTTGGTAAGTGGCATCATTATTCGTTTCCATTGCAATGAGCTTGCA
AAACATCTTACATAAAGTCAATTTTAAGAACTGAACTGTGTGAAACAAGCTAATCCTAGATAAATTTGAT
AGGAACAGAATAAAAGTTTAAAATTTGTTTAAATCTCTAAAAAGTTGACCAGTATTTGAGTTTTGGTGGA
GGTCCAAGTTTGTGCCTGGAACTCAAGAGGAGGCTACAGCTACCTAGACATAGGCTTTCTCCCATGTGGG
GCATAATCTCTTCAGAGAGAGAAGGCTAATGAAGGTTCAGAGATAATGCCTAGAAGGGTGATTAGTAAGC
ATATCAGAAGGTATTAAAAGTCATTAAGTGAAAAGAGTTTGCTTTTCCCATCACATCCATCTTTTTCTCC
CCTGGGCTTTCTAGATCTGTTTTTTTCCTAAACTCTCCCTTCCTATTTGCCTTTCTTTTTGTAACTCCTC
TTAACTGGTTACATCAGATTATTAAAATAAGCTTGACTCAAATATTTTTAACATTTACTAAATTTTAAGC
GCTTTGTACTTATTTCTAAAATGATCATTTGATTCCTTAGAGCTGTCTCTTCACAACGTAACCCCACTTA
TTTCTTACGTATTTTTAAAAAATTGGTTCTTTCCTCTAAAAAACAGCGATATAAAAAAAGATAGCCATGC
AGCCCAAAAAGCAGCATCTCACCCTACCATTAAATGTAACTTTCTTATTAAAAATGTGCTTAGGAATTGC
TTACTTAATCTGAAGATGCTTTAAAAAAGAAATCACTGACCAGTCTTTATCTCCTCCCACAGGTGAGAAC
CCCCACATAGGTATAGACATGATTGACAACGACCAAGGATCAAGTAGTCCCAGTAATGATGAGGCAGCAA
TGGCTGTCATCATGAGCCTCTTGGAAGCAGATGCTGGACTGGGTGGCCCTGTTGACTTTAGTGACTTGCC
ATGGCCGCTGGGGATTCCAACTACTGCAAGCGAGAATCTTTATTTTCAGGGCGCCGCCAAATTCAAAGAA
ACCGCTGCTGCTAAATTCGAACGCCAGCACATGGACAGCGGAGGTGGAGGTTCGAGCGGTCCCTCGGGTT
CGTCGAGCCTGGAAGTTCTGTTCCAGGGGCCCCTGTCGTCGAGCGGTCCCTCGGGTTCGATGGTGAGCAA
AGGCGAGGAGCTGTTCACCGGGGTGGTGCCCATCCTGGTCGAGCTGGACGGCGACGTAAACGGCCACAAG
TTCAGCGTGTCCGGCGAGGGCGAGGGCGATGCCACCTACGGCAAGCTGACCCTGAAGTTCATCTGCACCA
CCGGCAAGCTGCCCGTGCCCTGGCCCACCCTCGTGACCACCCTGACCTACGGCGTGCAGTGCTTCAGCCG
CTACCCCGACCACATGAAGCAGCACGACTTCTTCAAGTCCGCCATGCCCGAAGGCTACGTCCAGGAGCGC
ACCATCTTCTTCAAGGACGACGGCAACTACAAGACCCGCGCCGAGGTGAAGTTCGAGGGCGACACCCTGG
TGAACCGCATCGAGCTGAAGGGCATCGACTTCAAGGAGGACGGCAACATCCTGGGGCACAAGCTGGAGTA
CAACTACAACAGCCACAACGTCTATATCATGGCCGACAAGCAGAAGAACGGCATCAAGGTGAACTTCAAG
ATCCGCCACAACATCGAGGACGGCAGCGTGCAGCTCGCCGACCACTACCAGCAGAACACCCCCATCGGCG
ACGGCCCCGTGCTGCTGCCCGACAACCACTACCTGAGCACCCAGTCCGCCCTGAGCAAAGACCCCAACGA
GAAGCGCGATCACATGGTCCTTAAGGAGTTCGTGACCGCCGCCGGGATCACTCTCGGCATGGACGAGCTG
TACAAGTAATGATCTAGAGTCGAGTTAATTAAGAATTCCGCCCCCCCCCCTCTCCCTCCCCCCCCCTAAC
GTTACTGGCCGAAGCCGCTTGGAATAAGGCCGGTGTGCGTTTGTCTATATGTTATTTTCCACCATATTGC
CGTCTTTTGGCAATGTGAGGGCCCGGAAACCTGGCCCTGTCTTCTTGACGAGCATTCCTAGGGGTCTTTC
CCCTCTCGCCAAAGGAATGCAGGGTCTGTTGAATGTCGTGAAGGAAGCAGTTCCTCTGGAAGCTTCTTGA
AGACAAACAACGTCTGTAGCGACCCTTTGCAGGCAGCGGAACCCCCCACCTGGCGACAGGTGCCTCTGCG
GCCAAAAGCCACGTGTATAAGATACACCTGCAAAGGCGGCACAACCCCAGTGCCACGTTGTGAGTTGGAT
AGTTGTGGAAAGAGTCAAATGGCTCTCCTCAAGCGTATTCAACAAGGGGCTGAAGGATGCCCAGAAGGTA
CCCCATTGTATGGGATCTGATCTGGGGCCTCGGTGCACATGCTTTACATGTGTTTAGTCGAGGTTAAAAA
AACGTCTAGGCCCCCCGAACCACGGGGACGTGGTTTTCCTTTGAAAAACACGATGATAATATGGCCACAA
CCTGTTACATTGCACAAGATAAAAATATATCATCACGAACAGTAAAACTGTCTGCTTACATAAACAGTAA
TACAAGGGGTGTTATGGGATCGGCCATTGAACAAGATGGATTGCACGCAGGTTCTCCGGCCGCTTGGGTG
GAGAGGCTATTCGGCTATGACTGGGCACAACAGACAATCGGCTGCTCTGATGCCGCCGTGTTCCGGCTGT
CAGCGCAGGGGCGCCCGGTTCTTTTTGTCAAGACCGACCTGTCCGGTGCCCTGAATGAACTGCAGGACGA
GGCAGCGCGGCTATCGTGGCTGGCCACGACGGGCGTTCCTTGCGCAGCTGTGCTCGACGTTGTCACTGAA
GCGGGAAGGGACTGGCTGCTATTGGGCGAAGTGCCGGGGCAGGATCTCCTGTCATCTCACCTTGCTCCTG
CCGAGAAAGTATCCATCATGGCTGATGCAATGCGGCGGCTGCATACGCTTGATCCGGCTACCTGCCCATT
CGACCACCAAGCGAAACATCGCATCGAGCGAGCACGTACTCGGATGGAAGCCGGTCTTGTCGATCAGGAT
GATCTGGACGAAGAGCATCAGGGGCTCGCGCCAGCCGAACTGTTCGCCAGGCTCAAGGCGCGCATGCCCG
ACGGCGAGGATCTCGTCGTGACCCATGGCGATGCCTGCTTGCCGAATATCATGGTGGAAAATGGCCGCTT
TTCTGGATTCATCGACTGTGGCCGGCTGGGTGTGGCGGACCGCTATCAGGACATAGCGTTGGCTACCCGT
GATATTGCTGAAGAGCTTGGCGGCGAATGGGCTGACCGCTTCCTCGTGCTTTACGGTATCGCCGCTCCCG
ATTCGCAGCGCATCGCCTTCTATCGCCTTCTTGACGAGTTCTTCTGAGTCGCACTACATGTTGCTTTGGC
AACAGCTATAGTATCAAAGTGCATTACTGGTGGAGTTTTACAGTCTGTGAAGCTTACTGGATAAGGAGAG
AATAGCTTTTATGTACTGACTTCATAAAAGCCATCTCAGAGCCATTGATACAAGTCAATCTTACTATATG
TAACTTCAGACAAAGTGGAACTAAGCCTGCTCCAGTGTTTCCTCATCATTGATTATTGGGCTAGCTGTGG
ATAGCTTGCATTAATTGTATATTTTGGATTCTGTTTGTGTTGAATTTTTTAATCATTGTGCACAGAAGCA
TCATTGGTAGCTTTTATATGCAAATGGTCATTTCAGATGTATGGTGTTTTTACACTACAAAGAAGTCCCC
CATGTGGATATTTCTTATACTAATTGTATCATAAAGCCGTTTATTCTTCCTTGTAAGAATCCTTTACTAT
AAATATGGGTTAAAGTATAATGTACTAGACAGTTAAATATTTTTAATAAATGTTTCCCTTGTTCTATAAA
TACTGTTCACATTTCAAATAATTAGAAAAAAAATCCTACGTGTTGCAGGGCTGGATTATAAGTTTCTACA
GTGGGTGTTCAAGGATGATCTACGCCAGTAGCATTTGTGGTGCTTTTCTGGCCTTCATAACGATTCTGGG
CTTGCATAATTTCCCCATGCTACTAGCTTAGCTGTGTTGTTAAAATAGTTCATTTATAAATTGTTGCAAT
TTTAATTTATGTGAGAACAAAGATGTTACTGCTTATCCACAAACATCGAATCCTCTGAAATTATAAATTC
AAGATTATATTTAACAAATTGGCTTCTCTAATGCTGCACC
